>Addgene plasmid #28208 | TDP43 NOTAG3 | addgene partial sequence | sequence record 36006 | pCAG-F 5'-GCAACGTGCTGGTTATTGTG-3'
TTCCTCGATCGAGGGACCTAATAACTTCGTATAGCATACATTATACGAAGTTATATTAAGGGTTATTGAA
TAGATCGGAATTCCTGCAGCCCGGGGGATCCGGATCAGATCTCGAGATGGGACGATGGTGTGACTGCAAA
CTTCCTAATTCTAAGCAAAGCCAAGATGAGCCTTTGAGAAGCAGAAAAGTGTTTGTGGGGCGCTGTACAG
AGGACATGACTGAGGATGAGCTGCGGGAGTTCTTCTCTCAGTACGGGGATGTGATGGATGTCTTCATCCC
CAAGCCATTCAGGGCCTTTGCCTTTGTTACATTTGCAGATGATCAGATTGCGCAGTCTCTTTGTGGAGAG
GACTTGATCATTAAAGGAATCAGCGTTCATATATCCAATGCCGAACCTAAGCACAATAGCAATAGACAGT
TAGAAAGAAGTGGAAGATTTGGTGGTAATCCAGGTGGCTTTGGGAATCAGGGTGGATTTGGTAATAGCAG
AGGGGGTGGAGCTGGTTTGGGAAACAATCAAGGTAGTAATATGGGTGGTGGGATGAACTTTGGTGCGTTC
AGCATTAATCCAGCCATGATGGCTGCCGCCCAGGCAGCACTACAGAGCAGTTGGGGTATGATGGGCATGT
TAGCCAGCCAGCAGAACCAGTCAGGCCCATCGGGTAATAACCAAAACCAAGGCAACATGCAGAGGGAGCC
AAACCAGGCCTTCGGTTCTGGAAATAACTCTTATAGTGGCTCTAATTCTGGTGCAGCAATTGGTTGGGGA
TCAGCATCCAATGCAGGGTCGGGCAGTGGTTTTAATGGAGGCTTTGGCTCAAGCATGGATTCTAA
