>Addgene plasmid #28208 | TDP43 NOTAG3 | addgene partial sequence | sequence record 37120 | Bglob-pA-R 5'-ttttggcagagggaaaaaga-3'
GGCATTGGCCACACCAGCCACCACCTTCTGATAGGCAGCCTGCACCTGAGGAGTGAATTCCTCGACCCCA
CTGGGCTGTAGGTGGTGGCTGGATGGCCTGAGCCCCCTCCTTTCCTGGGGTGCAGGCAGCCACAGGGCAC
AACCTGCAGTCCCTGGGGTTGGGGTAGGGAGTCCGAGAGCAGCCAAGGGGCAGGTTTGGTGTCATGGGCT
CAGTCCCCAGAGCGCACGGGGAGGGGAAGGTTCCATGGCAGGACCTCTGTATAGGGACTCCGGGGATGAC
GACTCGGGCTGGAGGCCAGGCAGGACGACAGGAGGTGGGGAGCAGGAGAACTCCGGGATGGGGAAGCAGG
AGCCCCAGGGACGGGACACTCAGGGAGCAGTGGCCGTCTCCAGCAGCAGCAGGGTCCCATTTCTTCCACA
AGCCTGCAGGAAAAAGAAAGAGGATGAATGGTCAGGAACGCGTCTACATTCCCCAGCCAGAAGACTTAGA
ATCCATGCTTGAGCCAAAGCCTCCATTAAAACCACTGCCCGACCCTGCATTGGATGCTGATCCCCAACCA
ATTGCTGCACCAGAATTAGAGCCACTATAAGAGTTATTTCCAGAACCGAAGGCCTGGTTTGGCTCCCTCT
GCATGTTGCCTTGGTTTTGGTTATTACCCGATGGGCCTGACTGGTTCT
