[The description below was written by a language model from this plasmid's Addgene catalogue record.]
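Description:
TDP43 NOTAG3 is a mammalian expression plasmid built on the pCAG-EGFP/RFP-int backbone (about 5.3 kb without insert) and carrying a truncated human TARDBP coding sequence. It is maintained in E. coli as a high-copy plasmid under ampicillin selection. The record does not list the origin of replication, and no feature table is provided. The promoter is also not stated explicitly. The backbone name suggests the CAG promoter, a composite of the CMV enhancer and chicken beta-actin promoter that gives strong, broad expression in mammalian cells, but the catalogue fields do not confirm this. The record likewise does not say whether any of the fluorescent reporter elements implied by the backbone name remain after cloning.

The 738 bp insert encodes only amino acids 170–414 of TDP-43 (reference transcript NM_007375), a C-terminal fragment that lacks the N-terminal part of the protein. It was placed in the vector by restriction cloning between an EcoRV site, which was destroyed in the process, and a retained MluI site. The construct name suggests that the fragment is expressed without an epitope or fluorescent tag, though the record has no tag field to confirm this. The associated study examined the high aggregation propensity of C-terminal TDP-43 fragments and their dominant-negative toxicity in neurons, work relevant to ALS-linked TDP-43 pathology. The plasmid is therefore suited to expressing this fragment in mammalian cells to study its aggregation, localisation and effects on cell health, probably alongside other truncation variants or tagged versions for comparison.
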