Addgene plasmid #28208: TDP43 NOTAG3
Depositing lab: Zuoshang Xu. Depositing organization: University of Massachusetts, Worcester. Publication: The C-terminal TDP-43 fragments have a high aggregation propensity and harm neurons by a dominant-negative mechanism. Yang C, Tan W, Whittle C, Qiu L, Cao L, Akbarian S, Xu Z. PLoS One. 2010 . 5(12):e15878. 10.1371/journal.pone.0015878 PubMed 21209826.
Backbone
  Vector backbone: pCAG-EGFP/RFP-int
  Backbone size w/o insert (bp): 5310
  Vector type: Mammalian Expression
Growth in bacteria
  Bacterial resistance: Ampicillin, 100 μg/mL
  Growth temperature: 37°C
  Growth strain: DH5alpha
  Growth instructions: DH5a in LB media at 37C
  Copy number: High Copy
Gene/Insert
  Gene/Insert name: Tar DNA binding protein (alt name: TDP43)
  Species: H. sapiens (human)
  Insert size (bp): 738
  Mutation: aa170-414 only
  GenBank ID: NM_007375
  Entrez Gene: TARDBP (a.k.a. ALS10, TDP-43)
  Cloning method: Restriction Enzyme; 5′ cloning site EcoRV (destroyed during cloning); 3′ cloning site Mlu1 (not destroyed)
  Sequencing primers: 5′ TTCCTACAGCTCCTGGGCAA
Terms and licenses: Academic/Nonprofit Terms; Industry Terms: Not Available to Industry
How to cite: TDP43 NOTAG3 was a gift from Zuoshang Xu (Addgene plasmid # 28208 ; http://n2t.net/addgene:28208 ; RRID:Addgene_28208)
